Addgene plasmid #240592: pET21a asyn(66-140) E83K/K96E
Purpose: Overexpress truncated alpha-Synuclein protein
Depositing lab: Jennifer Lee. Depositing organization: National Heart, Lung, and Blood Institute (NHLBI). Publication: Defining essential charged residues in fibril formation of a lysosomal derived N-terminal alpha-synuclein truncation. McGlinchey RP, Ramos S, Dimitriadis EK, Wilson CB, Lee JC. Nat Commun. 2025 Apr 23;16(1):3825. doi: 10.1038/s41467-025-58899-9. PubMed 40268916.
Backbone
  Vector backbone: pET21a
  Vector type: Bacterial Expression
Growth in bacteria
  Bacterial resistance: Ampicillin, 100 μg/mL
  Growth temperature: 37°C
  Growth strain: DH5alpha
  Copy number: Low Copy
Gene/Insert
  Gene/Insert name: aSyn
  Species: H. sapiens (human)
  Mutation: aa 66-140 only, E83K, K96E
  Entrez Gene: SNCA (a.k.a. NACP, PARK1, PARK4, PD1)
  Promoter: T7
  Tag / fusion protein: 6xHis (N terminal on insert)
  Cloning method: Gene Synthesis
  Sequencing primers: 5′ T7 fwd
Terms and licenses: Academic/Nonprofit Terms; Industry Terms: Not Available to Industry
How to cite: pET21a asyn(66-140) E83K/K96E was a gift from Jennifer Lee (Addgene plasmid # 240592 ; http://n2t.net/addgene:240592 ; RRID:Addgene_240592)
