[The description below was written by a language model from this plasmid's Addgene catalogue record and pLannotate feature annotations shown in this document.]
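Description:
pET21a asyn(66-140) E83K/K96E is a bacterial expression plasmid for overproducing an N-terminally truncated, charge-swapped form of human alpha-synuclein (SNCA) in E. coli. It is built on the pET21a backbone. The plasmid carries a pBR322-type origin with the bom site and the rop gene, which fits the catalogued low copy number. It also has an f1 phage origin and a beta-lactamase gene with its own promoter for ampicillin selection. The short tetracycline-resistance fragments and the predicted open reading frame near rop are backbone remnants detected by the annotation, not functional markers.

The expression cassette has the standard pET layout: a T7 promoter immediately followed by a lac operator, the T7 gene 10 ribosome binding site, the insert and a T7 terminator. A plasmid-borne lacI gene supplies repressor. Transcription therefore needs a host that provides T7 RNA polymerase and is induced with IPTG. The insert was made by gene synthesis and encodes only residues 66-140 of alpha-synuclein, with the substitutions E83K and K96E. The annotated 225-nt SNCA fragment matches this 75-residue span.

The catalogue lists a 6xHis tag at the N terminus of the insert. The feature table instead flags a six-histidine coding stretch just downstream of SNCA, where the vector's own C-terminal His tag normally sits. About 40 nt of unannotated sequence lies between the ribosome binding site and SNCA. The record does not show whether the downstream tag is translated, so the tag arrangement should be checked against the sequence. The associated study concerns charged residues needed for fibril formation by a lysosome-derived truncation, so the plasmid is used to produce recombinant protein for aggregation work.
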