Features (pLannotate 1.2.2; 19 found; start..end, strand, type, name):
     12..467     +  rep_origin     f1 ori (sequence partly withheld): f1 bacteriophage origin of replication; arrow indicates direction of (+) strand synthesis
    494..598     +  promoter       AmpR promoter: bla
    599..1459    +  CDS            AmpR: β-lactamase; bla; confers resistance to ampicillin, carbenicillin, and related antibiotics
   1630..2218    +  rep_origin     ori: high-copy-number ColE1/pMB1/pBR322/pUC origin of replication
   2404..2546    -  misc_feature   bom: basis of mobility region from pBR322
   2648..2839    -  CDS            rop: Rop protein, which maintains plasmids at low copy number; rop
   2856..3236    +  CDS            YPB1_ECOLX: Protein predicted: Swiss-Prot protein existence level 4. From Escherichia coli.
   3308..3599    -  CDS            TcR (fragment): tetracycline efflux protein; tet; confers resistance to tetracycline
   3614..3635    -  protein_bind   CAP binding site: CAP binding activates transcription in the presence of cAMP. E. coli catabolite activator protein
   3648..4730    -  CDS            lacI: lac repressor; lacI; The lac repressor binds to the lac operator to inhibit transcription in E. coli. This inhibition can be relieved by adding lactose or isopropyl-β-D-thiogalactopyranoside (IPTG).
   4731..4808    -  promoter       lacI promoter: lacI
   4816..5095    -  CDS            TcR (fragment): tetracycline efflux protein; tet; confers resistance to tetracycline
   5117..5135    +  promoter       T7 promoter: promoter for bacteriophage T7 RNA polymerase
   5136..5160    +  protein_bind   lac operator: The lac repressor binds to the lac operator to inhibit transcription in E. coli. This inhibition can be relieved by adding lactose or isopropyl-β-D-thiogalactopyranoside (IPTG). lac repressor encoded by lacI
   5175..5197    +  RBS            RBS: efficient ribosome binding site from bacteriophage T7 gene 10 (Olins and Rangwala, 1989)
   5241..5465    +  CDS            SNCA (fragment): SYUA_HUMAN - Also known as NACP, PARK1. Experimental evidence at protein level: Swiss-Prot protein existence level 1. Neuronal protein that plays several roles in synaptic activity such as regulation of synaptic vesicle trafficking and subsequent neurotransmitter release. Participates as a monomer in synaptic vesicle exocytosis by enhancing vesicle priming, fusion and dilation of exocytotic fusion pores (PubMed:28288128, PubMed:30404828). Mechanistically, acts by increasing local Ca(2+) release from microdomains which is essential for the enhancement of ATP-induced exocytosis (PubMed:30404828)
   5475..5492    +  CDS            9xHis (fragment): 9xHis affinity tag
   5502..5551    +  CDS            SET1 (fragment): solubility-enhancement tag derived from T7 phage gene 10B
   5559..5606    +  terminator     T7 terminator: transcription terminator for bacteriophage T7 RNA polymerase
>Addgene plasmid #240592 | pET21a asyn(66-140) E83K/K96E | addgene full sequence | sequence record 481733 | Addgene NGS Result
TGGCGAATGGG
[124 nt withheld, positions 12-135]
C
[91 nt withheld, positions 137-227]
A
[49 nt withheld, positions 229-277]
CCTTTGACGTTGGAGTCCACGTTCTTT
[37 nt withheld, positions 305-341]
ACCCTATCTCGGTCTATTCTTTTGATTTATAAGGGATTTTGCCGATTTCGGCCTATTGGTTAAAAAATGA
GCTGATTTAACAAAAATTTAACGCGAATTTTAACAAAATATTAACGTTTACAATTTCAGGTGGCACTTTT
CGGGGAAATGTGCGCGGAACCCCTATTTGTTTATTTTTCTAAATACATTCAAATATGTATCCGCTCATGA
GACAATAACCCTGATAAATGCTTCAATAATATTGAAAAAGGAAGAGTATGAGTATTCAACATTTCCGTGT
CGCCCTTATTCCCTTTTTTGCGGCATTTTGCCTTCCTGTTTTTGCTCACCCAGAAACGCTGGTGAAAGTA
AAAGATGCTGAAGATCAGTTGGGTGCACGAGTGGGTTACATCGAACTGGATCTCAACAGCGGTAAGATCC
TTGAGAGTTTTCGCCCCGAAGAACGTTTTCCAATGATGAGCACTTTTAAAGTTCTGCTATGTGGCGCGGT
ATTATCCCGTATTGACGCCGGGCAAGAGCAACTCGGTCGCCGCATACACTATTCTCAGAATGACTTGGTT
GAGTACTCACCAGTCACAGAAAAGCATCTTACGGATGGCATGACAGTAAGAGAATTATGCAGTGCTGCCA
TAACCATGAGTGATAACACTGCGGCCAACTTACTTCTGACAACGATCGGAGGACCGAAGGAGCTAACCGC
TTTTTTGCACAACATGGGGGATCATGTAACTCGCCTTGATCGTTGGGAACCGGAGCTGAATGAAGCCATA
CCAAACGACGAGCGTGACACCACGATGCCTGCAGCAATGGCAACAACGTTGCGCAAACTATTAACTGGCG
AACTACTTACTCTAGCTTCCCGGCAACAATTAATAGACTGGATGGAGGCGGATAAAGTTGCAGGACCACT
TCTGCGCTCGGCCCTTCCGGCTGGCTGGTTTATTGCTGATAAATCTGGAGCCGGTGAGCGTGGGTCTCGC
GGTATCATTGCAGCACTGGGGCCAGATGGTAAGCCCTCCCGTATCGTAGTTATCTACACGACGGGGAGTC
AGGCAACTATGGATGAACGAAATAGACAGATCGCTGAGATAGGTGCCTCACTGATTAAGCATTGGTAACT
GTCAGACCAAGTTTACTCATATATACTTTAGATTGATTTAAAACTTCATTTTTAATTTAAAAGGATCTAG
GTGAAGATCCTTTTTGATAATCTCATGACCAAAATCCCTTAACGTGAGTTTTCGTTCCACTGAGCGTCAG
ACCCCGTAGAAAAGATCAAAGGATCTTCTTGAGATCCTTTTTTTCTGCGCGTAATCTGCTGCTTGCAAAC
AAAAAAACCACCGCTACCAGCGGTGGTTTGTTTGCCGGATCAAGAGCTACCAACTCTTTTTCCGAAGGTA
ACTGGCTTCAGCAGAGCGCAGATACCAAATACTGTCCTTCTAGTGTAGCCGTAGTTAGGCCACCACTTCA
AGAACTCTGTAGCACCGCCTACATACCTCGCTCTGCTAATCCTGTTACCAGTGGCTGCTGCCAGTGGCGA
TAAGTCGTGTCTTACCGGGTTGGACTCAAGACGATAGTTACCGGATAAGGCGCAGCGGTCGGGCTGAACG
GGGGGTTCGTGCACACAGCCCAGCTTGGAGCGAACGACCTACACCGAACTGAGATACCTACAGCGTGAGC
TATGAGAAAGCGCCACGCTTCCCGAAGGGAGAAAGGCGGACAGGTATCCGGTAAGCGGCAGGGTCGGAAC
AGGAGAGCGCACGAGGGAGCTTCCAGGGGGAAACGCCTGGTATCTTTATAGTCCTGTCGGGTTTCGCCAC
CTCTGACTTGAGCGTCGATTTTTGTGATGCTCGTCAGGGGGGCGGAGCCTATGGAAAAACGCCAGCAACG
CGGCCTTTTTACGGTTCCTGGCCTTTTGCTGGCCTTTTGCTCACATGTTCTTTCCTGCGTTATCCCCTGA
TTCTGTGGATAACCGTATTACCGCCTTTGAGTGAGCTGATACCGCTCGCCGCAGCCGAACGACCGAGCGC
AGCGAGTCAGTGAGCGAGGAAGCGGAAGAGCGCCTGATGCGGTATTTTCTCCTTACGCATCTGTGCGGTA
TTTCACACCGCATATATGGTGCACTCTCAGTACAATCTGCTCTGATGCCGCATAGTTAAGCCAGTATACA
CTCCGCTATCGCTACGTGACTGGGTCATGGCTGCGCCCCGACACCCGCCAACACCCGCTGACGCGCCCTG
ACGGGCTTGTCTGCTCCCGGCATCCGCTTACAGACAAGCTGTGACCGTCTCCGGGAGCTGCATGTGTCAG
AGGTTTTCACCGTCATCACCGAAACGCGCGAGGCAGCTGCGGTAAAGCTCATCAGCGTGGTCGTGAAGCG
ATTCACAGATGTCTGCCTGTTCATCCGCGTCCAGCTCGTTGAGTTTCTCCAGAAGCGTTAATGTCTGGCT
TCTGATAAAGCGGGCCATGTTAAGGGCGGTTTTTTCCTGTTTGGTCACTGATGCCTCCGTGTAAGGGGGA
TTTCTGTTCATGGGGGTAATGATACCGATGAAACGAGAGAGGATGCTCACGATACGGGTTACTGATGATG
AACATGCCCGGTTACTGGAACGTTGTGAGGGTAAACAACTGGCGGTATGGATGCGGCGGGACCAGAGAAA
AATCACTCAGGGTCAATGCCAGCGCTTCGTTAATACAGATGTAGGTGTTCCACAGGGTAGCCAGCAGCAT
CCTGCGATGCAGATCCGGAACATAATGGTGCAGGGCGCTGACTTCCGCGTTTCCAGACTTTACGAAACAC
GGAAACCGAAGACCATTCATGTTGTTGCTCAGGTCGCAGACGTTTTGCAGCAGCAGTCGCTTCACGTTCG
CTCGCGTATCGGTGATTCATTCTGCTAACCAGTAAGGCAACCCCGCCAGCCTAGCCGGGTCCTCAACGAC
AGGAGCACGATCATGCGCACCCGTGGGGCCGCCATGCCGGCGATAATGGCCTGCTTCTCGCCGAAACGTT
TGGTGGCGGGACCAGTGACGAAGGCTTGAGCGAGGGCGTGCAAGATTCCGAATACCGCAAGCGACAGGCC
GATCATCGTCGCGCTCCAGCGAAAGCGGTCCTCGCCGAAAATGACCCAGAGCGCTGCCGGCACCTGTCCT
ACGAGTTGCATGATAAAGAAGACAGTCATAAGTGCGGCGACGATAGTCATGCCCCGCGCCCACCGGAAGG
AGCTGACTGGGTTGAAGGCTCTCAAGGGCATCGGTCGAGATCCCGGTGCCTAATGAGTGAGCTAACTTAC
ATTAATTGCGTTGCGCTCACTGCCCGCTTTCCAGTCGGGAAACCTGTCGTGCCAGCTGCATTAATGAATC
GGCCAACGCGCGGGGAGAGGCGGTTTGCGTATTGGGCGCCAGGGTGGTTTTTCTTTTCACCAGTGAGACG
GGCAACAGCTGATTGCCCTTCACCGCCTGGCCCTGAGAGAGTTGCAGCAAGCGGTCCACGCTGGTTTGCC
CCAGCAGGCGAAAATCCTGTTTGATGGTGGTTAACGGCGGGATATAACATGAGCTGTCTTCGGTATCGTC
GTATCCCACTACCGAGATATCCGCACCAACGCGCAGCCCGGACTCGGTAATGGCGCGCATTGCGCCCAGC
GCCATCTGATCGTTGGCAACCAGCATCGCAGTGGGAACGATGCCCTCATTCAGCATTTGCATGGTTTGTT
GAAAACCGGACATGGCACTCCAGTCGCCTTCCCGTTCCGCTATCGGCTGAATTTGATTGCGAGTGAGATA
TTTATGCCAGCCAGCCAGACGCAGACGCGCCGAGACAGAACTTAATGGGCCCGCTAACAGCGCGATTTGC
TGGTGACCCAATGCGACCAGATGCTCCACGCCCAGTCGCGTACCGTCTTCATGGGAGAAAATAATACTGT
TGATGGGTGTCTGGTCAGAGACATCAAGAAATAACGCCGGAACATTAGTGCAGGCAGCTTCCACAGCAAT
GGCATCCTGGTCATCCAGCGGATAGTTAATGATCAGCCCACTGACGCGTTGCGCGAGAAGATTGTGCACC
GCCGCTTTACAGGCTTCGACGCCGCTTCGTTCTACCATCGACACCACCACGCTGGCACCCAGTTGATCGG
CGCGAGATTTAATCGCCGCGACAATTTGCGACGGCGCGTGCAGGGCCAGACTGGAGGTGGCAACGCCAAT
CAGCAACGACTGTTTGCCCGCCAGTTGTTGTGCCACGCGGTTGGGAATGTAATTCAGCTCCGCCATCGCC
GCTTCCACTTTTTCCCGCGTTTTCGCAGAAACGTGGCTGGCCTGGTTCACCACGCGGGAAACGGTCTGAT
AAGAGACACCGGCATACTCTGCGACATCGTATAACGTTACTGGTTTCACATTCACCACCCTGAATTGACT
CTCTTCCGGGCGCTATCATGCCATACCGCGAAAGGTTTTGCGCCATTCGATGGTGTCCGGGATCTCGACG
CTCTCCCTTATGCGACTCCTGCATTAGGAAGCAGCCCAGTAGTAGGTTGAGGCCGTTGAGCACCGCCGCC
GCAAGGAATGGTGCATGCAAGGAGATGGCGCCCAACAGTCCCCCGGCCACGGGGCCTGCCACCATACCCA
CGCCGAAACAAGCGCTCATGAGCCCGAAGTGGCGAGCCCGATCTTCCCCATCGGTGATGTCGGCGATATA
GGCGCCAGCAACCGCACCTGTGGCGCCGGTGATGCCGGCCACGATGCGTCCGGCGTAGAGGATCGAGATC
TCGATCCCGCGAAATTAATACGACTCACTATAGGGGAATTGTGAGCGGATAACAATTCCCCTCTAGAAAT
AATTTTGTTTAACTTTAAGAAGGAGATATACATATGCATCACCATCATCACCACGATGACGATGACAAGG
TTGGAGGAGCAGTGGTGACGGGTGTGACAGCAGTAGCCCAGAAGACAGTGAAGGGAGCAGGGAGCATTGC
AGCAGCCACTGGCTTTGTCGAAAAGGACCAGTTGGGCAAGAATGAAGAAGGAGCCCCACAGGAAGGAATT
CTGGAAGATATGCCTGTGGATCCTGACAATGAGGCTTATGAAATGCCTTCTGAGGAAGGGTATCAAGACT
ATGAACCTGAAGCCTAACTCGAGCACCACCACCACCACCACTGAGATCCGGCTGCTAACAAAGCCCGAAA
GGAAGCTGAGTTGGCTGCTGCCACCGCTGAGCAATAACTAGCATAACCCCTTGGGGCCTCTAAACGGGTC
TTGAGGGGTTTTTTGCTGAAAGGAGGAACTATATCCGGAT
